>Addgene plasmid #217920 | pBN415 | addgene full sequence | sequence record 434786 | Addgene NGS Result
ATCGATGCATAATGTGCCTGTCAAATGGACGAAGCAGGGATTCTGCAAACCCTATGCTACTCCGTCAAGC
CGTCAATTGTCTGATTCGTTACCAATTATGACAACTTGACGGCTACATCATTCACTTTTTCTTCACAACC
GGCACGGAACTCGCTCGGGCTGGCCCCGGTGCATTTTTTAAATACCCGCGAGAAATAGAGTTGATCGTCA
AAACCAACATTGCGACCGACGGTGGCGATAGGCATCCGGGTGGTGCTCAAAAGCAGCTTCGCCTGGCTGA
TACGTTGGTCCTCGCGCCAGCTTAAGACGCTAATCCCTAACTGCTGGCGGAAAAGATGTGACAGACGCGA
CGGCGACAAGCAAACATGCTGTGCGACGCTGGCGATATCAAAATTGCTGTCTGCCAGGTGATCGCTGATG
TACTGACAAGCCTCGCGTACCCGATTATCCATCGGTGGATGGAGCGACTCGTTAATCGCTTCCATGCGCC
GCAGTAACAATTGCTCAAGCAGATTTATCGCCAGCAGCTCCGAATAGCGCCCTTCCCCTTGCCCGGCGTT
AATGATTTGCCCAAACAGGTCGCTGAAATGCGGCTGGTGCGCTTCATCCGGGCGAAAGAACCCCGTATTG
GCAAATATTGACGGCCAGTTAAGCCATTCATGCCAGTAGGCGCGCGGACGAAAGTAAACCCACTGGTGAT
ACCATTCGCGAGCCTCCGGATGACGACCGTAGTGATGAATCTCTCCTGGCGGGAACAGCAAAATATCACC
CGGTCGGCAAACAAATTCTCGTCCCTGATTTTTCACCACCCCCTGACCGCGAATGGTGAGATTGAGAATA
TAACCTTTCATTCCCAGCGGTCGGTCGATAAAAAAATCGAGATAACCGTTGGCCTCAATCGGCGTTAAAC
CCGCCACCAGATGGGCATTAAACGAGTATCCCGGCAGCAGGGGATCATTTTGCGCTTCAGCCATACTTTT
CATACTCCCGCCATTCAGAGAAGAAACCAATTGTCCATATTGCATCAGACATTGCCGTCACTGCGTCTTT
TACTGGCTCTTCTCGCTAACCAAACCGGTAACCCCGCTTATTAAAAGCATTCTGTAACAAAGCGGGACCA
AAGCCATGACAAAAACGCGTAACAAAAGTGTCTATAATCACGGCAGAAAAGTCCACATTGATTATTTGCA
CGGCGTCACACTTTGCTATGCCATAGCATTTTTATCCATAAGATTAGCGGATCCTACCTGACGCTTTTTA
TCGCAACTCTCTACTGTTTCTCCATACCCGTTTTTTTGGGCTAGCAGGAGGAATTCACCATGACTTCAGT
CACATCTAAGCAATCAACGATACTAGGATCTGATGAAATAGATTTAGGTCGCGTTATCGGTGAGCTAATT
GATCATCGTAAGCTTATTATATCTATAACATCGGTTTTTACCTTATTTGCAATACTCTATGCATTATTAG
CGACTCCTATCTATGAGACGGATGCGCTAATTCAAATAGAGCAGAAGCAAGGTAATGCTATACTAAGCAG
TCTAAGTCAGGTTTTACCTGATGGCCAACCCCAATCTGCACCTGAAACAGCTTTGCTACAATCTCGAATG
ATTCTTGGCAAAACTATAGATGATTTAAACCTTCAGATTCAAATTGAACAAAAATATTTTCCTGTTATTG
GCCGTGGGTTAGCAAGATTAATGGGAGAAAAACCAGGTAATATTGATATTACTCGGTTATATTTGCCTGA
TAGTGACGATATTAGTAATAATACTCCTAGTATAATATTAACAGTAAAAGATAAAGAAAATTATTCGATC
AATAGCGATGGTATTCAACTCAATGGGGTTGTAGGGACGTTATTAAATGAAAAAGGGATATCATTACTGG
TTAACGAAATCGATGCTAAACCTGGAGATCAATTTGTTATTACACAGTTGCCTCGATTAAAGGCCATTTC
TGATCTTTTAAAAAGTTTTAGCGTTGCTGATTTGGGTAAAGATACGGGAATGTTAACGTTGACTCTTACT
GGAGATAACCCAAAAAGAATATCTCATATTTTGGACAGTATCAGTCAGAACTATCTTGCACAGAACATTG
CTAGACAAGCTGCGCAGGATGCTAAAAGTCTCGAGTTTTTAAATCAACAATTACCCAAAGTTCGTGCCGA
ATTAGATTCTGCGGAAGACAAGTTAAATGCTTATCGTAAGCAAAAAGACTCTGTTGACTTGAATATGGAA
GCTAAATCAGTACTTGATCAAATAGTTAACGTTGATAATCAACTAAATGAATTAACCTTCCGTGAGGCAG
AAGTTTCACAGCTATATACTAAGGAACATCCTACTTATAAGGCGTTAATGGAAAAACGGCAAACACTTCA
AGAAGAAAAATCTAAACTTAATAAGCGCGTTAGTAGTATGCCCTCGACCCAGCAGGAGGTTCTGCGATTA
AGTCGAGATGTTGAATCTGGTCGTGCTGTATATTTGCAATTGCTAAATCGGCAACAAGAATTAAACATTG
CCAAATCAAGTGCTATTGGCAACGTTAGAATTATTGATAATGCTGTAACAGATCCTAATCCTGTAAGACC
AAAGAAGACTATCATAATTGTAATAGGTGTTGTTTTAGGGCTAATCGTTTCGGTTGTACTGGTATTGTTC
CAAGTGTTTCTACGCCGTGGTATCGAATCCCCAGAGCAACTCGAAGAAATCGGAATAAACGTGTATGCAA
GTATTCCAATATCTGAATGGCTTACAAAAAATGCTCGTCAGTCAGGGAAAGTCAGAAAAAATCAGTCAGA
CACATTGCTTGCTGTTGGTAATCCTGCCGATTTAGCTGTTGAGGCCATTCGTGGTTTACGCACAAGTTTG
CATTTTGCAATGATGGAAGCAAAAAATAATGTCCTAATGATATCGGGTGCTAGTCCAAGCGCAGGTAAAA
CTTTTATTAGCAGTAACTTGGCAGCCACTATAGCAATTACAGGGAAAAAAGTTTTATTCATTGATGCTGA
CCTTCGTAAGGGATATGCTCATAAAATGTTTGGTCATAAAAACGATAAAGGATTATCTGAGTTTTTATCT
GGACAAGCCGCTGCTGAAATGATCATTGATAAAGTAGAAGGGGGGGGATTTGATTACATTGGTCGTGGAC
AAATTCCTCCAAACCCAGCTGAATTACTTATGCATCCGCGTTTTGAACAATTATTAAATTGGGCCTCACA
AAATTATGATTTAATTATAATAGATACACCTCCAATTTTGGCAGTGACAGATGCTGCGATTATTGGTCGA
TATGCTGGAACATGTCTATTAGTCGCTCGCTTTGAAAAAAATACTGTTAAAGAAATTGATGTAAGTATGA
AGCGGTTTGAGCAAAGTGGTGTGGTAGTCAAAGGCTGTATACTTAACGGTGTTGTAAAGAAAGCTAGCAG
CTACTATAGATATGGCCATTATCATTATGGCTATTCTTATTATGATAAAAAACACCACCACCACCACCAC
TGACTGCAGGCATGCAAGCTTGGCTGTTTTGGCGGATGAGAGAAGATTTTCAGCCTGATACAGATTAAAT
CAGAACGCAGAAGCGGTCTGATAAAACAGAATTTGCCTGGCGGCAGTAGCGCGGTGGTCCCACCTGACCC
CATGCCGAACTCAGAAGTGAAACGCCGTAGCGCCGATGGTAGTGTGGGGTCTCCCCATGCGAGAGTAGGG
AACTGCCAGGCATCAAATAAAACGAAAGGCTCAGTCGAAAGACTGGGCCTTTCGTTTTATCTGTTGTTTG
TCGGTGAACGCTCTCCTGAGTAGGACAAATCCGCCGGGAGCGGATTTGAACGTTGCGAAGCAACGGCCCG
GAGGGTGGCGGGCAGGACGCCCGCCATAAACTGCCAGGCATCAAATTAAGCAGAAGGCCATCCTGACGGA
TGGCCTTTTTGCGTTTCTACAAACTCTTTTGTTTATTTTTCTAAATACATTCAAATATGTATCCGCTCAT
GAGACAATAACCCTGATAAATGCTTCAATAATATTGAAAAAGGAAGAGTATGAGTATTCAACATTTCCGT
GTCGCCCTTATTCCCTTTTTTGCGGCATTTTGCCTTCCTGTTTTTGCTCACCCAGAAACGCTGGTGAAAG
TAAAAGATGCTGAAGATCAGTTGGGTGCACGAGTGGGTTACATCGAACTGGATCTCAACAGCGGTAAGAT
CCTTGAGAGTTTTCGCCCCGAAGAACGTTTTCCAATGATGAGCACTTTTAAAGTTCTGCTATGTGGCGCG
GTATTATCCCGTGTTGACGCCGGGCAAGAGCAACTCGGTCGCCGCATACACTATTCTCAGAATGACTTGG
TTGAGTACTCACCAGTCACAGAAAAGCATCTTACGGATGGCATGACAGTAAGAGAATTATGCAGTGCTGC
CATAACCATGAGTGATAACACTGCGGCCAACTTACTTCTGACAACGATCGGAGGACCGAAGGAGCTAACC
GCTTTTTTGCACAACATGGGGGATCATGTAACTCGCCTTGATCGTTGGGAACCGGAGCTGAATGAAGCCA
TACCAAACGACGAGCGTGACACCACGATGCCTGTAGCAATGGCAACAACGTTGCGCAAACTATTAACTGG
CGAACTACTTACTCTAGCTTCCCGGCAACAATTAATAGACTGGATGGAGGCGGATAAAGTTGCAGGACCA
CTTCTGCGCTCGGCCCTTCCGGCTGGCTGGTTTATTGCTGATAAATCTGGAGCCGGTGAGCGTGGGTCTC
GCGGTATCATTGCAGCACTGGGGCCAGATGGTAAGCCCTCCCGTATCGTAGTTATCTACACGACGGGGAG
TCAGGCAACTATGGATGAACGAAATAGACAGATCGCTGAGATAGGTGCCTCACTGATTAAGCATTGGTAA
CTGTCAGACCAAGTTTACTCATATATACTTTAGATTGATT
[125 nt withheld, positions 4941-5065]
C
[141 nt withheld, positions 5067-5207]
CCTTTGACGTTGGAGTCCACGTTCTTT
[37 nt withheld, positions 5235-5271]
ACCCTATCTCGGGCTATTCTTTTGATTTATAAGGGATTTTGCCGATTTCGGCCTATTGGTTAAAAAATGA
GCTGATTTAACAAAAATTTAACGCGAATTTTAACAAAATATTAACGTTTACAATTTAAAAGGATCTAGGT
GAAGATCCTTTTTGATAATCTCATGACCAAAATCCCTTAACGTGAGTTTTCGTTCCACTGAGCGTCAGAC
CCCGTAGAAAAGATCAAAGGATCTTCTTGAGATCCTTTTTTTCTGCGCGTAATCTGCTGCTTGCAAACAA
AAAAACCACCGCTACCAGCGGTGGTTTGTTTGCCGGATCAAGAGCTACCAACTCTTTTTCCGAAGGTAAC
TGGCTTCAGCAGAGCGCAGATACCAAATACTGTCCTTCTAGTGTAGCCGTAGTTAGGCCACCACTTCAAG
AACTCTGTAGCACCGCCTACATACCTCGCTCTGCTAATCCTGTTACCAGTGGCTGCTGCCAGTGGCGATA
AGTCGTGTCTTACCGGGTTGGACTCAAGACGATAGTTACCGGATAAGGCGCAGCGGTCGGGCTGAACGGG
GGGTTCGTGCACACAGCCCAGCTTGGAGCGAACGACCTACACCGAACTGAGATACCTACAGCGTGAGCTA
TGAGAAAGCGCCACGCTTCCCGAAGGGAGAAAGGCGGACAGGTATCCGGTAAGCGGCAGGGTCGGAACAG
GAGAGCGCACGAGGGAGCTTCCAGGGGGAAACGCCTGGTATCTTTATAGTCCTGTCGGGTTTCGCCACCT
CTGACTTGAGCGTCGATTTTTGTGATGCTCGTCAGGGGGGCGGAGCCTATGGAAAAACGCCAGCAACGCG
GCCTTTTTACGGTTCCTGGCCTTTTGCTGGCCTTTTGCTCACATGTTCTTTCCTGCGTTATCCCCTGATT
CTGTGGATAACCGTATTACCGCCTTTGAGTGAGCTGATACCGCTCGCCGCAGCCGAACGACCGAGCGCAG
CGAGTCAGTGAGCGAGGAAGCGGAAGAGCGCCTGATGCGGTATTTTCTCCTTACGCATCTGTGCGGTATT
TCACACCGCATAGGGTCATGGCTGCGCCCCGACACCCGCCAACACCCGCTGACGCGCCCTGACGGGCTTG
TCTGCTCCCGGCATCCGCTTACAGACAAGCTGTGACCGTCTCCGGGAGCTGCATGTGTCAGAGGTTTTCA
CCGTCATCACCGAAACGCGCGAGGCAGAAGGAGATGGCGCCCAACAGTCCCCCGGCCACGGGGCCTGCCA
CCATACCCACGCCGAAACAAGCGCTCATGAGCCCGAAGTGGCGAGCCCGATCTTCCCCATCGGTGATGTC
GGCGATATAGGCGCCAGCAACCGCACCTGTGGCGCCGGTGATGCCGGCCACGATGCGTCCGGCGTAGAGG
ATCTGCTCATGTTTGACAGCTTATC
Features (pLannotate 1.2.2; 16 found; start..end, strand, type, name):
     96..974     -  CDS            araC: L-arabinose regulatory protein; araC
   1001..1285    +  promoter       araBAD promoter: araBAD; promoter of the L-arabinose operon of E. coli; the araC regulatory gene is transcribed in the opposite direction (Guzman et al., 1995)
   1320..3437    +  CDS            YC06_KLEPN: Experimental evidence at protein level: Swiss-Prot protein existence level 1. From Klebsiella pneumoniae.
   3483..3500    +  CDS            9xHis (fragment): 9xHis affinity tag
   3504..3521    +  misc_feature   MCS (fragment): pUC18/19 multiple cloning site
   3605..3720    +  ncRNA          5S rRNA: Accession: RF00001 - 5S ribosomal RNA
   3724..3810    +  terminator     rrnB T1 terminator: Escherichia coli rrnB; transcription terminator T1 from the E. coli rrnB gene
   3902..3929    +  terminator     rrnB T2 terminator: transcription terminator T2 from the E. coli rrnB gene
   3948..4039    +  promoter       AmpR promoter: bla
   4040..4900    +  CDS            AmpR: β-lactamase; bla; confers resistance to ampicillin, carbenicillin, and related antibiotics
   4942..5322    +  rep_origin     M13 ori (sequence partly withheld): M13 bacteriophage origin of replication; arrow indicates direction of (+) strand synthesis
   5508..6096    +  rep_origin     ori: high-copy-number ColE1/pMB1/pBR322/pUC origin of replication
   6282..6333    -  misc_feature   bom (fragment): basis of mobility region from pBR322
   6449..6488    -  CDS            rop (fragment): Rop protein, which maintains plasmids at low copy number; rop
   6489..6674    -  CDS            TcR (fragment): tetracycline efflux protein; tet; confers resistance to tetracycline
   6684..6       +  promoter       tet promoter (fragment) (across the origin): E. coli promoter for tetracycline efflux protein gene
