[The description below was written by a language model from this plasmid's Addgene catalogue record and pLannotate feature annotations shown in this document.]
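Description:
pBN415 is a bacterial expression plasmid built on the pBAD24 backbone for arabinose-inducible production of the tyrosine autokinase Wzc from E. coli E69 (serotype O9a:K30), carrying an N711Y substitution. The sequenced record is 6,696 nt, consistent with the stated backbone plus an insert of roughly 2.2 kb introduced by Gibson assembly. The plasmid replicates in E. coli from a ColE1/pMB1-type origin and is selected with ampicillin through the bla β-lactamase gene and its own promoter. An M13 phage origin is also present, along with non-functional pBR322 remnants (fragments of bom, rop, the tetracycline resistance gene and its promoter). The catalogue lists copy number as unknown.

The Wzc open reading frame sits directly downstream of the araBAD promoter, with the divergently transcribed araC regulator alongside it. AraC represses the promoter in the absence of L-arabinose and activates it when the sugar is added, giving tight, titratable expression. The automated annotation labels the coding region by similarity to a Klebsiella pneumoniae Swiss-Prot homologue, but this reflects a database match rather than the source organism, which the catalogue gives as E. coli E69. A C-terminal hexahistidine tag, detected as a partial His-tag feature just after the coding sequence, allows metal-affinity purification. Transcription ends at the rrnB T1 and T2 terminators that follow a short remnant of the multiple cloning site and a 5S rRNA segment.

According to the record, the plasmid's purpose is to express the N711Y variant of Wzc. The associated publication concerns the molecular basis of Wzc phosphorylation, but the record does not state the specific functional effect of the mutation.
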