Addgene plasmid #217920: pBN415
Purpose: express E. coli E69 (O9a:K30) Wzc with N711Y mutation
Depositing lab: James Naismith. Depositing organization: Rosalind Franklin Institute. Publication: Molecular basis for the phosphorylation of bacterial tyrosine kinase Wzc. Yang Y, Batista M, Clarke BR, Agyare-Tabbi MR, Song H, Kuehfuss NM, Le Bas A, Robinson CV, Whitfield C, Stansfeld PJ, Naismith JH, Liu J. Nat Commun. 2025 Apr 11;16(1):3437. doi: 10.1038/s41467-025-58693-7. PubMed 40210632.
Backbone
  Vector backbone: pBAD24
  Backbone size w/o insert (bp): 4542
  Vector type: Bacterial Expression
Growth in bacteria
  Bacterial resistance: Ampicillin, 100 μg/mL
  Growth temperature: 37°C
  Growth strain: DH5alpha
  Copy number: Unknown
Gene/Insert
  Gene/Insert name: E. coli E69 (O9a:K30) Wzc with N711Y mutation
  Insert size (bp): 2184
  Mutation: N711Y
  Tag / fusion protein: hexa-histidine tag (C terminal on insert)
  Cloning method: Gibson Cloning
  Sequencing primers: 5′ pBADF; 3′ pBADR
Terms and licenses: Academic/Nonprofit Terms; Industry Terms: Not Available to Industry
How to cite: pBN415 was a gift from James Naismith (Addgene plasmid # 217920 ; http://n2t.net/addgene:217920 ; RRID:Addgene_217920)
