>Addgene plasmid #217920 | pBN415 | depositor partial sequence | sequence record 429294 | pBN415 sequence 2184 bps
ATGACTTCAGTCACATCTAAGCAATCAACGATACTAGGATCTGATGAAATAGATTTAGGTCGCGTTATCG
GTGAGCTAATTGATCATCGTAAGCTTATTATATCTATAACATCGGTTTTTACCTTATTTGCAATACTCTA
TGCATTATTAGCGACTCCTATCTATGAGACGGATGCGCTAATTCAAATAGAGCAGAAGCAAGGTAATGCT
ATACTAAGCAGTCTAAGTCAGGTTTTACCTGATGGCCAACCCCAATCTGCACCTGAAACAGCTTTGCTAC
AATCTCGAATGATTCTTGGCAAAACTATAGATGATTTAAACCTTCAGATTCAAATTGAACAAAAATATTT
TCCTGTTATTGGCCGTGGGTTAGCAAGATTAATGGGAGAAAAACCAGGTAATATTGATATTACTCGGTTA
TATTTGCCTGATAGTGACGATATTAGTAATAATACTCCTAGTATAATATTAACAGTAAAAGATAAAGAAA
ATTATTCGATCAATAGCGATGGTATTCAACTCAATGGGGTTGTAGGGACGTTATTAAATGAAAAAGGGAT
ATCATTACTGGTTAACGAAATCGATGCTAAACCTGGAGATCAATTTGTTATTACACAGTTGCCTCGATTA
AAGGCCATTTCTGATCTTTTAAAAAGTTTTAGCGTTGCTGATTTGGGTAAAGATACGGGAATGTTAACGT
TGACTCTTACTGGAGATAACCCAAAAAGAATATCTCATATTTTGGACAGTATCAGTCAGAACTATCTTGC
ACAGAACATTGCTAGACAAGCTGCGCAGGATGCTAAAAGTCTCGAGTTTTTAAATCAACAATTACCCAAA
GTTCGTGCCGAATTAGATTCTGCGGAAGACAAGTTAAATGCTTATCGTAAGCAAAAAGACTCTGTTGACT
TGAATATGGAAGCTAAATCAGTACTTGATCAAATAGTTAACGTTGATAATCAACTAAATGAATTAACCTT
CCGTGAGGCAGAAGTTTCACAGCTATATACTAAGGAACATCCTACTTATAAGGCGTTAATGGAAAAACGG
CAAACACTTCAAGAAGAAAAATCTAAACTTAATAAGCGCGTTAGTAGTATGCCCTCGACCCAGCAGGAGG
TTCTGCGATTAAGTCGAGATGTTGAATCTGGTCGTGCTGTATATTTGCAATTGCTAAATCGGCAACAAGA
ATTAAACATTGCCAAATCAAGTGCTATTGGCAACGTTAGAATTATTGATAATGCTGTAACAGATCCTAAT
CCTGTAAGACCAAAGAAGACTATCATAATTGTAATAGGTGTTGTTTTAGGGCTAATCGTTTCGGTTGTAC
TGGTATTGTTCCAAGTGTTTCTACGCCGTGGTATCGAATCCCCAGAGCAACTCGAAGAAATCGGAATAAA
CGTGTATGCAAGTATTCCAATATCTGAATGGCTTACAAAAAATGCTCGTCAGTCAGGGAAAGTCAGAAAA
AATCAGTCAGACACATTGCTTGCTGTTGGTAATCCTGCCGATTTAGCTGTTGAGGCCATTCGTGGTTTAC
GCACAAGTTTGCATTTTGCAATGATGGAAGCAAAAAATAATGTCCTAATGATATCGGGTGCTAGTCCAAG
CGCAGGTAAAACTTTTATTAGCAGTAACTTGGCAGCCACTATAGCAATTACAGGGAAAAAAGTTTTATTC
ATTGATGCTGACCTTCGTAAGGGATATGCTCATAAAATGTTTGGTCATAAAAACGATAAAGGATTATCTG
AGTTTTTATCTGGACAAGCCGCTGCTGAAATGATCATTGATAAAGTAGAAGGGGGGGGATTTGATTACAT
TGGTCGTGGACAAATTCCTCCAAACCCAGCTGAATTACTTATGCATCCGCGTTTTGAACAATTATTAAAT
TGGGCCTCACAAAATTATGATTTAATTATAATAGATACACCTCCAATTTTGGCAGTGACAGATGCTGCGA
TTATTGGTCGATATGCTGGAACATGTCTATTAGTCGCTCGCTTTGAAAAAAATACTGTTAAAGAAATTGA
TGTAAGTATGAAGCGGTTTGAGCAAAGTGGTGTGGTAGTCAAAGGCTGTATACTTAACGGTGTTGTAAAG
AAAGCTAGCAGCTACTATAGATATGGCCATTATCATTATGGCTATTCTTATTATGATAAAAAACACCACC
ACCACCACCACTGA
